Addgene plasmid #126286: pGWB14-LYX068
Purpose: With a Nicotiana benthamiana transcription factor in PGWB14 backbone, for Agrobacterium mediated transient or stable expression corresponding transcription factor fused with a C-terminal HA tag.
Depositing lab: Silin Zhong. Depositing organization: Chinese University of Hong Kong.
Backbone
  Vector backbone: pGWB14
  Vector type: Plant Expression
  Selectable markers: Hygromycin
Growth in bacteria
  Bacterial resistance: Kanamycin, 50 μg/mL
  Growth temperature: 37°C
  Growth strain: DH5alpha
  Copy number: Low Copy
Gene/Insert
  Gene/Insert name: Niben101Scf00662g04008.1
  Species: Nicotiana benthamiana
  Promoter: CaMV 35S
  Tag / fusion protein: HA (C terminal on insert)
  Cloning method: Gibson Cloning
Terms and licenses: Academic/Nonprofit Terms; Industry Terms: Not Available to Industry
How to cite: pGWB14-LYX068 was a gift from Silin Zhong (Addgene plasmid # 126286 ; http://n2t.net/addgene:126286 ; RRID:Addgene_126286)
