[The description below was written by a language model from this plasmid's Addgene catalogue record and pLannotate feature annotations shown in this document.]
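Description:
pGWB14-LYX068 is a plant binary expression vector built on the Gateway-derived pGWB14 backbone, intended for Agrobacterium-mediated transient or stable expression of a Nicotiana benthamiana transcription factor (gene model Niben101Scf00662g04008.1) carrying a C-terminal HA tag. The roughly 15.2 kb plasmid replicates at low copy through the broad-host-range IncP system, with oriV and the trfA replication protein supporting maintenance in both E. coli and Agrobacterium. An oriT with traJ allows mobilisation. Bacterial selection is by kanamycin (aphA-3). Several backbone remnants are also annotated, including tetR/tetA fragments, an IS1 element and partial lacZα, lacI and M13 ori sequences.

Between the nopaline-type right and left T-DNA borders, the feature table shows three cassettes. The main one places the insert under a CaMV 35S promoter, flanked by attB1 and attB2 sites, followed by a 3xHA tag and a NOS terminator. The record lists Gibson cloning as the assembly method. The annotation tool labels the coding sequence by similarity to Arabidopsis ZAT10/STZ, a zinc-finger transcriptional repressor linked to abiotic stress and jasmonate signalling, which suggests the N. benthamiana protein is a related family member; the catalogue entry itself does not state its function. A second 35S-driven cassette encodes the tomato bushy stunt virus P19 silencing suppressor with a CaMV poly(A) signal. P19 is not mentioned in the catalogue fields, but it would be expected to boost transient expression by limiting post-transcriptional gene silencing. The third cassette, in reverse orientation, is 35S-driven hygromycin phosphotransferase with a NOS terminator, for selecting stable plant transformants. The HA tag allows detection or immunoprecipitation of the expressed factor.
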