Features (pLannotate 1.2.2; 36 found; start..end, strand, type, name):
      3..89      -  CDS            traI (fragment): TRAI6_ECOLX - Experimental evidence at protein level: Swiss-Prot protein existence level 1. The initiation process of transfer DNA synthesis requires the interaction of at least three plasmid-specific components (TraH, I, and J) at the transfer origin resulting in the assembly of a specialised nucleoprotein complex - the relaxosome. Site- and strand-specific cleavage at the transfer origin is dependent on TraI and TraJ. From Escherichia coli.
    127..498     -  CDS            traJ: oriT-recognizing protein; traJ
    531..640     -  oriT           oriT: incP origin of transfer
    772..962     +  rep_origin     ori (fragment): high-copy-number ColE1/pMB1/pBR322/pUC origin of replication
   1321..1971    -  CDS            TetR: tetracycline resistance regulatory protein; tetR
   2077..2326    +  CDS            TcR (fragment): tetracycline efflux protein; tetA; confers resistance to tetracycline
   2436..2460    -  misc_feature   RB T-DNA repeat: right border repeat from nopaline C58 T-DNA
   2490..2508    +  misc_feature   MCS (fragment): pUC18/19 multiple cloning site
   2559..2904    +  promoter       CaMV 35S promoter: strong constitutive promoter from cauliflower mosaic virus
   2856..2902    +  promoter       minimal CaMV 35S promoter: minimal 35S promoter from cauliflower mosaic virus
   2914..2932    -  misc_feature   MCS (fragment): pUC18/19 multiple cloning site
   2943..3458    +  CDS            P19_TBSVC: Experimental evidence at protein level: Swiss-Prot protein existence level 1. Acts as a suppressor of RNA-mediated gene silencing, also known as post-transcriptional gene silencing (PTGS), a mechanism of plant viral defense that limits the accumulation of viral RNAs. Binds to short interfering RNAs (siRNAs) with high affinity. Acts as a molecular caliper to specifically select siRNAs based on the length of the duplex region of the RNA (By similarity). From Tomato bushy stunt virus (strain Cherry) (TBSV).
   3531..3707    +  polyA_signal   CaMV poly(A) signal: cauliflower mosaic virus polyadenylation signal
   4210..4551    +  promoter       CaMV 35S promoter: strong constitutive promoter from cauliflower mosaic virus
   4577..4601    +  protein_bind   attB1: mutant version of attB; recombination site for the Gateway® BP reaction BP Clonase™
   4613..5275    +  CDS            ZAT10: ZAT10_ARATH - Also known as STZ. Experimental evidence at transcript level: Swiss-Prot protein existence level 2. Transcriptional repressor involved in abiotic stress responses. Can repress the stress responsive genes DREB1A and LTI78. Probably involved in jasmonate (JA) early signaling response. May regulate the expression of the JA biosynthesis gene LOX3 and control the expression of TIFY10A/JAZ1, a key repressor in the JA signaling cascade. From Arabidopsis thaliana (Mouse-ear cress).
   5286..5310    -  protein_bind   attB2: mutant version of attB; recombination site for the Gateway® BP reaction BP Clonase™
   5339..5428    +  CDS            3xHA: three tandem HA epitope tags
   5462..5714    +  terminator     NOS terminator: nopaline synthase terminator and poly(A) signal
   6143..6395    -  terminator     NOS terminator: nopaline synthase terminator and poly(A) signal
   6419..6847    -  CDS            nos (fragment): DHNO_AGRT7 - Protein inferred from homology: Swiss-Prot protein existence level 3. From Agrobacterium tumefaciens (strain T37).
   6863..7888    -  CDS            HygR: aminoglycoside phosphotransferase from E. coli; aph(4)-Ia; confers resistance to hygromycin
   7898..8242    -  promoter       CaMV 35S promoter: strong constitutive promoter from cauliflower mosaic virus
   7899..7945    -  promoter       minimal CaMV 35S promoter: minimal 35S promoter from cauliflower mosaic virus
   8380..8535    +  CDS            lacZα (fragment) (sequence partly withheld): LacZα fragment of β-galactosidase; lacZ fragment
   8533..8833    +  rep_origin     M13 ori (fragment) (sequence partly withheld): M13 bacteriophage origin of replication; arrow indicates direction of (+) strand synthesis
   8834..8964    +  CDS            lacI (fragment): lac repressor; lacI; The lac repressor binds to the lac operator to inhibit transcription in E. coli. This inhibition can be relieved by adding lactose or isopropyl-β-D-thiogalactopyranoside (IPTG).
   9018..9042    -  misc_feature   LB T-DNA repeat: left border repeat from nopaline C58 T-DNA
  10499..10618   -  CDS            tetR (fragment): TETR1_ECOLX - Experimental evidence at protein level: Swiss-Prot protein existence level 1. TetR is the repressor of the tetracycline resistance element; its N-terminal region forms a helix-turn-helix structure and binds DNA. Binding of tetracycline to TetR reduces the repressor affinity for the tetracycline resistance gene (tetA) promoter operator sites. From Escherichia coli.
  10638..11786   -  CDS            trfA: trans-acting replication protein that binds to and activates oriV
  12085..12879   -  CDS            KanR: aminoglycoside phosphotransferase; aphA-3; confers resistance to kanamycin
  13071..13838   +  mobile_element IS1: prokaryotic transposable element IS1
  13847..13996   -  CDS            satA (fragment): STA_BACSU - Also known as yyaR. Experimental evidence at protein level: Swiss-Prot protein existence level 1. Involved in resistance to streptothricin, a broad-spectrum antibiotic produced by streptomycetes. Detoxifies streptothricin via acetylation of the beta amino group of the first beta-lysyl moiety of streptothricin. From Bacillus subtilis (strain 168).
  13995..14189   -  CDS            satA (fragment): STA_BACSU - Also known as yyaR. Experimental evidence at protein level: Swiss-Prot protein existence level 1. Involved in resistance to streptothricin, a broad-spectrum antibiotic produced by streptomycetes. Detoxifies streptothricin via acetylation of the beta amino group of the first beta-lysyl moiety of streptothricin. From Bacillus subtilis (strain 168).
  14192..14467   -  CDS            klaC (fragment): KLAC_ECOLX - Also known as telB. Protein predicted: Swiss-Prot protein existence level 4. Belongs to the kla operon, which is associated with cryptic tellurite resistance, and IncW plasmid fertility inhibition. From Escherichia coli.
  14531..15162   -  rep_origin     oriV: incP origin of replication
>Addgene plasmid #126286 | pGWB14-LYX068 | addgene full sequence | sequence record 246921 | Addgene NGS Result
TCGGTCTTGCCTTGCTCGTCGGTGATGTACTTCACCAGCTCCGCGAAGTCGCTCTTCTTGATGGAGCGCA
TGGGGACGTGCTTGGCAATCACGCGCACCCCCCGGCCGTTTTAGCGGCTAAAAAAGTCATGGCTCTGCCC
TCGGGCGGACCACGCCCATCATGACCTTGCCAAGCTCGTCCTGCTTCTCTTCGATCTTCGCCAGCAGGGC
GAGGATCGTGGCATCACCGAACCGCGCCGTGCGCGGGTCGTCGGTGAGCCAGAGTTTCAGCAGGCCGCCC
AGGCGGCCCAGGTCGCCATTGATGCGGGCCAGCTCGCGGACGTGCTCATAGTCCACGACGCCCGTGATTT
TGTAGCCCTGGCCGACGGCCAGCAGGTAGGCCGACAGGCTCATGCCGGCCGCCGCCGCCTTTTCCTCAAT
CGCTCTTCGTTCGTCTGGAAGGCAGTACACCTTGATAGGTGGGCTGCCCTTCCTGGTTGGCTTGGTTTCA
TCAGCCATCCGCTTGCCCTCATCTGTTACGCCGGCGGTAGCCGGCCAGCCTCGCAGAGCAGGATTCCCGT
TGAGCACCGCCAGGTGCGAATAAGGGACAGTGAAGAAGGAACACCCGCTCGCGGGTGGGCCTACTTCACC
TATCCTGCCCGGCTGACGCCGTTGGATACACCAAGGAAAGTCTACACGAACCCTTTGGCAAAATCCTGTA
TATCGTGCGAAAAAGGATGGATATACCGAAAAAATCGCTATAATGACCCCGAAGCAGGGTTATGCAGCGG
AAAAGCGCCACGCTTCCCGAAGGGAGAAAGGCGGACAGGTATCCGGTAAGCGGCAGGGTCGGAACAGGAG
AGCGCACGAGGGAGCTTCCAGGGGGAAACGCCTGGTATCTTTATAGTCCTGTCGGGTTTCGCCACCTCTG
ACTTGAGCGTCGATTTTTGTGATGCTCGTCAGGGGGGCGGAGCCTATGGAAAAACGCCAGCAACGCGGCC
TTTTTACGGTTCCTGGCCTTTTGCTGGCCTTTTGCTCACATGTTCTTTCCTGCGTTATCCCCTGATTCTG
TGGATAACCGTATTACCGCCTTTGAGTGAGCTGATACCGCTCGCCGCAGCCGAACGACCGAGCGCAGCGA
GTCAGTGAGCGAGGAAGCGGAAGAGCGCCAGAAGGCCGCCAGAGAGGCCGAGCGCGGCCGTGAGGCTTGG
ACGCTAGGGCAGGGCATGAAAAAGCCCGTAGCGGGCTGCTACGGGCGTCTGACGCGGTGGAAAGGGGGAG
GGGATGTTGTCTACATGGCTCTGCTGTAGTGAGTGGGTTGCGCTCCGGCAGCGGTCCTGATCAATCGTCA
CCCTTTCTCGGTCCTTCAACGTTCCTGACAACGAGCCTCCTTTTCGCCAATCCATCGACAATCACCGCGA
GTCCCTGCTCGAACGCTGCGTCCGGACCGGCTTCGTCGAAGGCGTCTATCGCGGCCCGCAACAGCGGCGA
GAGCGGAGCCTGTTCAACGGTGCCGCCGCGCTCGCCGGCATCGCTGTCGCCGGCCTGCTCCTCAAGCACG
GCCCCAACAGTGAAGTAGCTGATTGTCATCAGCGCATTGACGGCGTCCCCGGCCGAAAAACCCGCCTCGC
AGAGGAAGCGAAGCTGCGCGTCGGCCGTTTCCATCTGCGGTGCGCCCGGTCGCGTGCCGGCATGGATGCG
CGCGCCATCGCGGTAGGCGAGCAGCGCCTGCCTGAAGCTGCGGGCATTCCCGATCAGAAATGAGCGCCAG
TCGTCGTCGGCTCTCGGCACCGAATGCGTATGATTCTCCGCCAGCATGGCTTCGGCCAGTGCGTCGAGCA
GCGCCCGCTTGTTCCTGAAGTGCCAGTAAAGCGCCGGCTGCTGAACCCCCAACCGTTCCGCCAGTTTGCG
TGTCGTCAGACCGTCTACGCCGACCTCGTTCAACAGGTCCAGGGCGGCACGGATCACTGTATTCGGCTGC
AACTTTGTCATGCTTGACACTTTATCACTGATAAACATAATATGTCCACCAACTTATCAGTGATAAAGAA
TCCGCGCGTTCAATCGGACCAGCGGAGGCTGGTCCGGAGGCCAGACGTGAAACCCAACATACCCCTGATC
GTAATTCTGAGCACTGTCGCGCTCGACGCTGTCGGCATCGGCCTGATTATGCCGGTGCTGCCGGGCCTCC
TGCGCGATCTGGTTCACTCGAACGACGTCACCGCCCACTATGGCATTCTGCTGGCGCTGTATGCGTTGGT
GCAATTTGCCTGCGCACCTGTGCTGGGCGCGCTGTCGGATCGTTTCGGGCGGCGGCCAATCTTGCTCGTC
TCGCTGGCCGGCGCCAGATCTGGGGAACCCTGTGGTTGGCATGCACATACAAATGGACGAACGGATAAAC
CTTTTCACGCCCTTTTAAATATCCGATTATTCTAATAAACGCTCTTTTCTCTTAGGTTTACCCGCCAATA
TATCCTGTCAAACACTGATAGTTTAAACGTTGCGATTAAGAATTCGAGCTCGGTACCCCCCTACTCCAAA
AATGTCAAAGATACAGTCTCAGAAGACCAAAGGGCTATTGAGACTTTTCAACAAAGGGTAATTTCGGGAA
ACCTCCTCGGATTCCATTGCCCAGCTATCTGTCACTTCATCGAAAGGACAGTAGAAAAGGAAGGTGGCTC
CTACAAATGCCATCATTGCGATAAAGGAAAGGCTATCATTCAAGATGCCTCTGCCGACAGTGGTCCCAAA
GATGGACCCCCACCCACGAGGAGCATCGTGGAAAAAGAAGACGTTCCAACCACGTCTTCAAAGCAAGTGG
ATTGATGTGACATCTCCACTGACGTAAGGGATGACGCACAATCCCACTATCCTTCGCAAGACCCTTCCTC
TATATAAGGAAGTTCATTTCATTTGGAGAGGACAGCCCAAGCTTCGACTCTAGAGGATCCCCTTAAATCG
ATATGGAACGAGCTATACAAGGAAACGACGCTAGGGAACAAGCTAACAGTGAACGTTGGGATGGAGGATC
AGGAGGTACCACTTCTCCCTTCAAACTTCCTGACGAAAGTCCGAGTTGGACTGAGTGGCGGCTACATAAC
GATGAGACGAATTCGAATCAAGATAATCCCCTTGGTTTCAAGGAAAGCTGGGGTTTCGGGAAAGTTGTAT
TTAAGAGATATCTCAGATACGACAGGACGGAAGCTTCACTGCACAGAGTCCTTGGATCTTGGACGGGAGA
TTCGGTTAACTATGCAGCATCTCGATTTTTCGGTTTCGACCAGATCGGATGTACCTATAGTATTCGGTTT
CGAGGAGTTAGTATCACCGTTTCTGGAGGGTCTCGAACTCTTCAGCATCTCTGTGAGATGGCAATTCGGT
CTAAGCAAGAACTGCTACAGCTTGCCCCAATCGAAGTGGAAAGTAATGTATCAAGAGGATGCCCTGAAGG
TACTCAAACCTTCGAAAAAGAAAGCGAGTAAGTCGAGGGCGAGCTCGAATTCGGTACGCTGAAATCACCA
GTCTCTCTCTACAAATCTATCTCTCTCTATTTTCTCCATAAATAATGTGTGAGTAGTTTCCCGATAAGGG
AAATTAGGGTTCTTATAGGGTTTCGCTCATGTGTTGAGCATATAAGAAACCCTTAGTATGTATTTGTATT
TGTAAAATACTTCTATCAATAAAATTTCTAATTCCTAAAACCAAAATCCAGTACTAAAATCCAGATCTCC
CTGCAGGTCCCCAGATTAGCCTTTTCAATTTCAGAAAGAATGCTAACCCACAGATGGTTAGAGAGGCTTA
CGCAGCAGGTCTCATCAAGACGATCTACCCGAGCAATAATCTCCAGGAAATCAAATACCTTCCCAAGAAG
GTTAAAGATGCAGTCAAAAGATTCAGGACTAACTGCATCAAGAACACAGAGAAAGATATATTTCTCAAGA
TCAGAAGTACTATTCCAGTATGGACGATTCAAGGCTTGCTTCACAAACCAAGGCAAGTAATAGAGATTGG
AGTCTCTAAAAAGGTAGTTCCCACTGAATCAAAGGCCATGGAGTCAAAGATTCAAATAGAGGACCTAACA
GAACTCGCCGTAAAGACTGGCGAACAGTTCATACAGAGTCTCTTACGACTCAATGACAAGAAGAAAATCT
TCGTCAACATGGTGGAGCACGACACACTTGTCTACTCCAAAAATATCAAAGATACAGTCTCAGAAGACCA
AAGGGCAATTGAGACTTTTCAACAAAGGGTAATATCCGGAAACCTCCTCGGATTCCATTGCCCAGCTATC
TGTCACTTTATTGTGAAGATAGTGGAAAAGGAAGGTGGCTCCTACAAATGCCATCATTGCGATAAAGGAA
AGGCCATCGTTGAAGATGCCTCTGCCGACAGTGGTCCCAAAGATGGACCCCCACCCACGAGGAGCATCGT
GGAAAAAGAAGACGTTCCAACCACGTCTTCAAAGCAAGTGGATTGATGTGATATCTCCACTGACGTAAGG
GATGACGCACAATCCCACTATCCTTCGCAAGACCCTTCCTCTATATAAGGAAGTTCATTTCATTTGGAGA
GAACACGGGGGACTCTAGAGTTATCAACAAGTTTGTACAAAAAAGCAGGCTCCACCACTAGTATGGCGCT
TGAAGCTTTGAACTCTCCAAGAACCCCAACCCCACCATCATTTCAGTATGAAAACACCACTCTCAACTAC
CTTGAATCTTGGACAAAGGGTAAGAGATCAAAAAGACAACGTAGTATTATGGAACAACAGCCTACTGAAG
AAGAATACTTAGCTTTCTGTCTTCTTATGCTTGCACGTAGCGGTAATTCTACTACTTCAACGAAACAGAT
ATCACCTTCCTCAGAGTCCAAGAATTTATACAAGTGTTCAGTGTGTGGTAAGTCTTTTGGATCTTATCAA
GCTCTAGGTGGACATAAAGCTAGTCACCGTAAACAGCTCATTAACGGAGACGTCAATGAAAACTCCGCCA
CCACCTCCACTACCACCGCTGTTGCCACGTCAGCTAACGGCCTTGGTGGGAAGATTCACGAGTGTTCTGT
TTGCCACAAGAGTTTCCCAACTGGACAAGCTTTGGGTGGTCACAAAAGGCGTCACTATGAGGGAAAGGTG
ACGTCATCGGACGGTGTGGGTTCCACGAGTAGCCAGCGTGGATTTGACTTGAATATTCCTCCCTTGCCGG
AATTTTGGCCGGGAGTTGGCTCCGGGGAGGATGAGGTGGAAAGTCCTCATCCAGCTAAGAAATCGCGACA
ATTTCCATTAAGCAAACTTGAATTATTCCCCGGGGACCCAGCTTTCTTGTACAAAGTGGTTGATAACAGC
GGGTTAATTAACATCTTTTACCCATACGATGTTCCTGACTATGCGGGCTATCCCTATGACGTCCCGGACT
ATGCAGGATCCTATCCATATGACGTTCCAGATTACGCTGCTCAGTGCAGCGCTTAGAGCTCGAATTTCCC
CGATCGTTCAAACATTTGGCAATAAAGTTTCTTAAGATTGAATCCTGTTGCCGGTCTTGCGATGATTATC
ATATAATTTCTGTTGAATTACGTTAAGCATGTAATAATTAACATGTAATGCATGACGTTATTTATGAGAT
GGGTTTTTATGATTAGAGTCCCGCAATTATACATTTAATACGCGATAGAAAACAAAATATAGCGCGCAAA
CTAGGATAAATTATCGCGCGCGGTGTCATCTATGTTACTAGATCGGGAATTAGCTTCATCAACGCAAGAC
ATGCGCACGACCGTCTGACAGGAGAGGAATTTCCGACGAGCACAGAAAGGACTTGCTCTTGGACGTAGGC
CTATTTCTCAGGCACATGTATCAAGTGTTCGGACGTGGGTTTTCGATGGTGTATCAGCCGCCGCCAACTG
GGAGATGAGGAGGCTTTCTTGGGGGGCAGTCAGCAGTTCATTTCACAAGACAGAGGAACTTGTAAGGAGA
TGCACTGATTTATCTTGGCGCAAACCAGCAGGACGAATTAGTGGGAATAGCCCGCGAATATCTAAGTTAT
GCCTGTCGGCATGAGCAGAAACTTCCAATTCGAAACAGTTTGGAGAGGTTGTTTTTGGGCATACCTTTTG
TTAGTCAGCCTCTCGATTGCTCATCGTCATTACACAGTACCGAAGTTTGATCGATCTAGTAACATAGATG
ACACCGCGCGCGATAATTTATCCTAGTTTGCGCGCTATATTTTGTTTTCTATCGCGTATTAAATGTATAA
TTGCGGGACTCTAATCATAAAAACCCATCTCATAAATAACGTCATGCATTACATGTTAATTATTACATGC
TTAACGTAATTCAACAGAAATTATATGATAATCATCGCAAGACCGGCAACAGGATTCAATCTTAAGAAAC
TTTATTGCCAAATGTTTGAACGATCTGCTTCGACGCACTCCTTCTTTACTCCACCATCTCGTCCTTATTG
AAAACGTGGGTAGCACCAAAACGAATCAAGTCGCTGGAACTGAAGTTACCAATCACGCTGGATGATTTGC
CAGTTGGATTAATCTTGCCTTTCCCCGCATGAATAATATTGATGAATGCATGCGTGAGGGGTATTTCGAT
TTTGGCAATAGCTGCAATTGCCGCGACATCCTCCAACGAGCATAATTCTTCAGAAAAATAGCGATGTTCC
ATGTTGTCAGGGCATGCATGATGCACGTTATGAGGTGACGGTGCTAGGCAGTATTCCCTCAAAGTTTCAT
AGTCAGTATCATATTCATCATTGCATTCCTGCAAGAGAGAATTGAGACGCAATCCACACGCTGCGGCAAC
CTTCCGGCGTTCGTGGTCTATTTGCTCTTGGACGTTGCAAACGTAAGTGTTGGATCCCGGTCGGCATCTA
CTCTATTCCTTTGCCCTCGGACGAGTGCTGGGGCGTCGGTTTCCACTATCGGCGAGTACTTCTACACAGC
CATCGGTCCAGACGGCCGCGCTTCTGCGGGCGATTTGTGTACGCCCGACAGTCCCGGCTCCGGATCGGAC
GATTGCGTCGCATCGACCCTGCGCCCAAGCTGCATCATCGAAATTGCCGTCAACCAAGCTCTGATAGAGT
TGGTCAAGACCAATGCGGAGCATATACGCCCGGAGCCGCGGCGATCCTGCAAGCTCCGGATGCCTCCGCT
CGAAGTAGCGCGTCTGCTGCTCCATACAAGCCAACCACGGCCTCCAGAAGAAGATGTTGGCGACCTCGTA
TTGGGAATCCCCGAACATCGCCTCGCTCCAGTCAATGACCGCTGTTATGCGGCCATTGTCCGTCAGGACA
TTGTTGGAGCCGAAATCCGCGTGCACGAGGTGCCGGACTTCGGGGCAGTCCTCGGCCCAAAGCATCAGCT
CATCGAGAGCCTGCGCGACGGACGCACTGACGGTGTCGTCCATCACAGTTTGCCAGTGATACACATGGGG
ATCAGCAATCGCGCATATGAAATCACGCCATGTAGTGTATTGACCGATTCCTTGCGGTCCGAATGGGCCG
AACCCGCTCGTCTGGCTAAGATCGGCCGCAGCGATCGCATCCATGGCCTCCGCGACCGGCTGCAGAACAG
CGGGCAGTTCGGTTTCAGGCAGGTCTTGCAACGTGACACCCTGTGCACGGCGGGAGATGCAATAGGTCAG
GCTCTCGCTGAATTCCCCAATGTCAAGCACTTCCGGAATCGGGAGCGCGGCCGATGCAAAGTGCCGATAA
ACATAACGATCTTTGTAGAAACCATCGGCGCAGCTATTTACCCGCAGGACATATCCACGCCCTCCTACAT
CGAAGCTGAAAGCACGAGATTCTTCGCCCTCCGAGAGCTGCATCAGGTCGGAGACGCTGTCGAACTTTTC
GATCAGAAACTTCTCGACAGACGTCGCGGTGAGTTCAGGCTTTTTCATATCGGGGTCGTCCTCTCCAAAT
GAAATGAACTTCCTTATATAGAGGAAGGGTCTTGCGAAGGATAGTGGGATTGTGCGTCATCCCTTACGTC
AGTGGAGATATCACATCAATCCACTTGCTTTGAAGACGTGGTTGGAACGTCTTCTTTTTCCACGATGCTC
CTCGTGGGTGGGGGTCCATCTTTGGGACCACTGTCGGCAGAGGCATCTTGAACGATAGCCTTTCCTTTAT
CGCAATGATGGCATTTGTAGGTGCCACCTTCCTTTTCTACTGTCCTTTTGATGAAGTGACAGATAGCTGG
GCAATGGAATCCGAGGAGGTTTCCCGATATTACCCTTTGTTGAAAAGTCTCAATAGCCCTTTGGTCTTCT
GAGACTGTATCTTTGATATTCTTGGAGTAGACGAGAGTGTCGTGCTCCACCATGTTGACGGATCTCTAGG
ACGCGTCGACGCGTCGACGCGTCGACGCGTCGACGCGTCCTAGAAGCTAATTCACTGGCCGTCGTTTTAC
AACGTCGTGACTGGGAAAACCCTGGCGTTACCCAACTTAATCGCCTTGCAGCACATCCCCCTTTCGCCAG
CTGGCGTAATAGCGAAGAGGCCCGCACCGATCGCCCTTCCCAACAGTTGCGCAGCCTGAATG
[44 nt withheld, positions 8533-8576]
C
[141 nt withheld, positions 8578-8718]
CCTTTGACGTTGGAGTCCACGTTCTTT
[37 nt withheld, positions 8746-8782]
ACCCTATCTCGGGCTATTCTTTTGATTTATAAGGGATTTTGCCGATTTCGGAACCACCATCAAACAGGAT
TTTCGCCTGCTGGGGCAAACCAGCGTGGACCGCTTGCTGCAACTCTCTCAGGGCCAGGCGGTGAAGGGCA
ATCAGCTGTTGCCCGTCTCACTGGTGAAAAGAAAAACCACCCCAGTACATTAAAAACGTCCGCAATGTGT
TATTAAGTTGTCTAAGCGTCAATTTGTTTACACCACAATATATCCTGCCACCAGCCAGCCAACAGCTCCC
CGACCGGCAGCTCGGCACAAAATCACCACTCGATACAGGCAGCCCATCAGTCCGGGACGGCGTCAGCGGG
AGAGCCGTTGTAAGGCGGCAGACTTTGCTCATGTTACCGATGCTATTCGGAAGAACGGCAACTAAGCTGC
CGGGTTTGAAACACGGATGATCTCGCGGAGGGTAGCATGTTGATTGTAACGATGACAGAGCGTTGCTGCC
TGTGATCAAATATCATCTCCCTCGCAGAGATCCGAATTATCAGCCTTCTTATTCATTTCTCGCTTAACCG
TGACAGGCTGTCGATCTTGAGAACTATGCCGACATAATAGGAAATCGCTGGATAAAGCCGCTGAGGAAGC
TGAGTGGCGCTATTTCTTTAGAAGTGAACGTTGACGATATCAACTCCCCTATCCATTGCTCACCGAATGG
TACAGGTCGGGGACCCGAAGTTCCGACTGTCGGCCTGATGCATCCCCGGCTGATCGACCCCAGATCTGGG
GCTGAGAAAGCCCAGTAAGGAAACAACTGTAGGTTCGAGTCGCGAGATCCCCCGGAACCAAAGGAAGTAG
GTTAAACCCGCTCCGATCAGGCCGAGCCACGCCAGGCCGAGAACATTGGTTCCTGTAGGCATCGGGATTG
GCGGATCAAACACTAAAGCTACTGGAACGAGCAGAAGTCCTCCGGCCGCCAGTTGCCAGGCGGTAAAGGT
GAGCAGAGGCACGGGAGGTTGCCACTTGCGGGTCAGCACGGTTCCGAACGCCATGGAAACCGCCCCCGCC
AGGCCCGCTGCGACGCCGACAGGATCTAGCGCTGCGTTTGGTGTCAACACCAACAGCGCCACGCCCGCAG
TTCCGCAAATAGCCCCCAGGACCGCCATCAATCGTATCGGGCTACCTAGCAGAGCGGCAGAGATGAACAC
GACCATCAGCGGCTGCACAGCGCCTACCGTCGCCGCGACCCCGCCCGGCAGGCGGTAGACCGAAATAAAC
AACAAGCTCCAGAATAGCGAAATATTAAGTGCGCCGAGGATGAAGATGCGCATCCACCAGATTCCCGTTG
GAATCTGTCGGACGATCATCACGAGCAATAAACCCGCCGGCAACGCCCGCAGCAGCATACCGGCGACCCC
TCGGCCTCGCTGTTCGGGCTCCACGAAAACGCCGGACAGATGCGCCTTGTGAGCGTCCTTGGGGCCGTCC
TCCTGTTTGAAGACCGACAGCCCAATGATCTCGCCGTCGATGTAGGCGCCGAATGCCACGGCATCTCGCA
ACCGTTCAGCGAACGCCTCCATGGGCTTTTTCTCCTCGTGCTCGTAAACGGACCCGAACATCTCTGGAGC
TTTCTTCAGGGCCGACAATCGGATCTCGCGGAAATCCTGCACGTCGGCCGCTCCAAGCCGTCGAATCTGA
GCCTTAATCACAATTGTCAATTTTAATCCTCTGTTTATCGGCAGTTCGTAGAGCGCGCCGTGCGTCCCGA
GCGATACTGAGCGAAGCAAGTGCGTCGAGCAGTGCCCGCTTGTTCCTGAAATGCCAGTAAAGCGCTGGCT
GCTGAACCCCCAGCCGGAACTGACCCCACAAGGCCCTAGCGTTTGCAATGCACCAGGTCATCATTGACCC
AGGCGTGTTCCACCAGGCCGCTGCCTCGCAACTCTTCGCAGGCTTCGCCGACCTGCTCGCGCCACTTCTT
CACGCGGGTGGAATCCGATCCGCACATGAGGCGGAAGGTTTCCAGCTTGAGCGGGTACGGCTCCCGGTGC
GAGCTGAAATAGTCGAACATCCGTCGGGCCGTCGGCGACAGCTTGCGGTACTTCTCCCATATGAATTTCG
TGTAGTGGTCGCCAGCAAACAGCACGACGATTTCCTCGTCGATCAGGACCTGGCAACGGGACGTTTTCTT
GCCACGGTCCAGGACGCGGAAGCGGTGCAGCAGCGACACCGATTCCAGGTGCCCAACGCGGTCGGACGTG
AAGCCCATCGCCGTCGCCTGTAGGCGCGACAGGCATTCCTCGGCCTTCGTGTAATACCGGCCATTGATCG
ACCAGCCCAGGTCCTGGCAAAGCTCGTAGAACGTGAAGGTGATCGGCTCGCCGATAGGGGTGCGCTTCGC
GTACTCCAACACCTGCTGCCACACCAGTTCGTCATCGTCGGCCCGCAGCTCGACGCCGGTGTAGGTGATC
TTCACGTCCTTGTTGACGTGGAAAATGACCTTGTTTTGCAGCGCCTCGCGCGGGATTTTCTTGTTGCGCG
TGGTGAACAGGGCAGAGCGGGCCGTGTCGTTTGGCATCGCTCGCATCGTGTCCGGCCACGGCGCAATATC
GAACAAGGAAAGCTGCATTTCCTTGATCTGCTGCTTCGTGTGTTTCAGCAACGCGGCCTGCTTGGCCTCG
CTGACCTGTTTTGCCAGGTCCTCGCCGGCGGTTTTTCGCTTCTTGGTCGTCATAGTTCCTCGCGTGTCGA
TGGTCATCGACTTCGCCAAACCTGCCGCCTCCTGTTCGAGACGACGCGAACGCTCCACGGCGGCCGATGG
CGCGGGCAGGGCAGGGGGAGCCAGTTGCACGCTGTCGCGCTCGATCTTGGCCGTAGCTTGCTGGACCATC
GAGCCGACGGACTGGAAGGTTTCGCGGGGCGCACGCATGACGGTGCGGCTTGCGATGGTTTCGGCATCCT
CGGCGGAAAACCCCGCGTCGATCAGTTCTTGCCTGTATGCCTTCCGGTCAAACGTCCGATTCATTCACCC
TCCTTGCGGGATTGCCCCGACTCACGCCGGGGCAATGTGCCCTTATTCCTGATTTGACCCGCCTGGTGCC
TTGGTGTCCAGATAATCCACCTTATCGGCAATGAAGTCGGTCCCGTAGACCGTCTGGCCGTCCTTCTCGT
ACTTGGTATTCCGAATCTTGCCCTGCACGAATACCAGCGACCCCTTGCCCAAATACTTGCCGTGGGCCTC
GGCCTGAGAGCCAAAACACTTGATGCGGAAGAAGTCGGTGCGCTCCTGCTTGTCGCCGGCATCGTTGCGC
CACATCTAGGTACTAAAACAATTCATCCAGTAAAATATAATATTTTATTTTCTCCCAATCAGGCTTGATC
CCCAGTAAGTCAAAAAATAGCTCGACATACTGTTCTTCCCCGATATCCTCCCTGATCGACCGGACGCAGA
AGGCAATGTCATACCACTTGTCCGCCCTGCCGCTTCTCCCAAGATCAATAAAGCCACTTACTTTGCCATC
TTTCACAAAGATGTTGCTGTCTCCCAGGTCGCCGTGGGAAAAGACAAGTTCCTCTTCGGGCTTTTCCGTC
TTTAAAAAATCATACAGCTCGCGCGGATCTTTAAATGGAGTGTCTTCTTCCCAGTTTTCGCAATCCACAT
CGGCCAGATCGTTATTCAGTAAGTAATCCAATTCGGCTAAGCGGCTGTCTAAGCTATTCGTATAGGGACA
ATCCGATATGTCGATGGAGTGAAAGAGCCTGATGCACTCCGCATACAGCTCGATAATCTTTTCAGGGCTT
TGTTCATCTTCATACTCTTCCGAGCAAAGGACGCCATCGGCCTCACTCATGAGCAGATTGCTCCAGCCAT
CATGCCGTTCAAAGTGCAGGACCTTTGGAACAGGCAGCTTTCCTTCCAGCCATAGCATCATGTCCTTTTC
CCGTTCCACATCATAGGTGGTCCCTTTATACCGGCTGTCCGTCATTTTTAAATATAGGTTTTCATTTTCT
CCCACCAGCTTATATACCTTAGCAGGAGACATTCCTTCCGTATCTTTTACGCAGCGGTATTTTTCGATCA
GTTTTTTCAATTCCGGTGATATTCTCATTTTAGCCATTTATTATTTCCTTCCTCTTTTCTACAGTATTTA
AAGATACCCCAAGAAGCTAATTATAACAAGACGAACTCCAATTCACTGTTCCTTGCATTCTAAAACCTTA
AATACCAGAAAACAGCTTTTTCAAAGTTGTTTTCAAAGTTGGCGTATAACATAGTATCGACGGAGCCGAT
TTTGAAACCACAATTATGGGTGATGCTGCCAACTTACTGATTTAGTGTATGATGGTGTTTTTGAGGTGCT
CCAGTGGCTTCTGTTTCTATCAGCTGTCCCTCCTGTTCAGCTACTGACGGGGTGGTGCGTAACGGCAAAA
GCACCGCCGGACATCAGCGCTATCTCTGCTCTCACTGCCGTAAAACATGGCAACTGCAGTTCACTTACAC
CGCTTCTCAACCCGGTACGCACCAGAAAATCATTGATATGGCCATGAATGGCGTTGGATGCCGGGCAACA
GCCCGCATTATGGGCGTTGGCCTCAACACGATTTTACGTCACTTAAAAAACTCAGGCCGCAGTCGGTAAC
CTCGCGCATACAGCCGGGCAGTGACGTCATCGTCTGCGCGGAAATGGACGAACAGTGGGGCTATGTCGGG
GCTAAATCGCGCCAGCGCTGGCTGTTTTACGCGTATGACAGTCTCCGGAAGACGGTTGTTGCGCACGTAT
TCGGTGAACGCACTATGGCGACGCTGGGGCGTCTTATGAGCCTGCTGTCACCCTTTGACGTGGTGATATG
GATGACGGATGGCTGGCCGCTGTATGAATCCCGCCTGAAGGGAAAGCTGCACGTAATCAGCAAGCGATAT
ACGCAGCGAATTGAGCGGCATAACCTGAATCTGAGGCAGCACCTGGCACGGCTGGGACGGAAGTCGCTGT
CGTTCTCAAAATCGGTGGAGCTGCATGACAAAGTCATCGGGCATTATCTGAACATAAAACACTATCAATA
AGTTGGAGTCATTACCCAATTATGATAGAATTTACAAGCTATAAGGTTATTGTCCTGGGTTTCAAGCATT
AGTCCATGCAAGTTTTTATGCTTTGCCCATTCTATAGATATATTGATAAGCGCGCTGCCTATGCCTTGCC
CCCTGAAATCCTTACATACGGCGATATCTTCTATATAAAAGATATATTATCTTATCAGTATTGTCAATAT
ATTCAAGGCAATCTGCCTCCTCATCCTCTTCATCCTCTTCGTCTTGGTAGCTTTTTAAATATGGCGCTTC
ATAGAGTAATTCTGTAAAGGTCCAATTCTCGTTTTCATACCTCGGTATAATCTTACCTATCACCTCAAAT
GGTTCGCTGGGTTTATCGCACCCCCGAACACGAGCACGGCACCCGCGACCACTATGCCAAGAATGCCCAA
GGTAAAAATTGCCGGCCCCGCCATGAAGTCCGTGAATGCCCCGACGGCCGAAGTGAAGGGCAGGCCGCCA
CCCAGGCCGCCGCCCTCACTGCCCGGCACCTGGTCGCTGAATGTCGATGCCAGCACCTGCGGCACGTCAA
TGCTTCCGGGCGTCGCGCTCGGGCTGATCGCCCATCCCGTTACTGCCCCGATCCCGGCAATGGCAAGGAC
TGCCAGCGCTGCCATTTTTGGGGTGAGGCCGTTCGCGGCCGAGGGGCGCAGCCCCTGGGGGGATGGGAGG
CCCGCGTTAGCGGGCCGGGAGGGTTCGAGAAGGGGGGGCACCCCCCTTCGGCGTGCGCGGTCACGCGCAC
AGGGCGCAGCCCTGGTTAAAAACAAGGTTTATAAATATTGGTTTAAAAGCAGGTTAAAAGACAGGTTAGC
GGTGGCCGAAAAACGGGCGGAAACCCTTGCAAATGCTGGATTTTCTGCCTGTGGACAGCCCCTCAAATGT
CAATAGGTGCGCCCCTCATCTGTCAGCACTCTGCCCCTCAAGTGTCAAGGATCGCGCCCCTCATCTGTCA
GTAGTCGCGCCCCTCAAGTGTCAATACCGCAGGGCACTTATCCCCAGGCTTGTCCACATCATCTGTGGGA
AACTCGCGTAAAATCAGGCGTTTTCGCCGATTTGCGAGGCTGGCCAGCTCCACGTCGCCGGCCGAAATCG
AGCCTGCCCCTCATCTGTCAACGCCGCGCCGGGTGAGTCGGCCCCTCAAGTGTCAACGTCCGCCCCTCAT
CTGTCAGTGAGGGCCAAGTTTTCCGCGAGGTATCCACAACGCCGGCGGCCGCGGTGTCTCGCACACGGCT
TCGACGGCGTTTCTGGCGCGTTTGCAGGGCCATAGACGGCCGCCAGCCCAGCGGCGAGGGCAACCAGCCC
GGTGAGCGTCGGAAAGGCGC
