>Addgene plasmid #126286 | pGWB14-LYX068 | depositor partial sequence | sequence record 241560 | Niben101Scf00662g04008.1
ATGGCGCTTGAAGCTTTGAACTCTCCAAGAACCCCAACCCCACCATCATTTCAGTATGAAAACACCACTC
TCAACTACCTTGAATCTTGGACAAAGGGTAAGAGATCAAAAAGACAACGTAGTATTATGGAACAACAGCC
TACTGAAGAAGAATACTTAGCTTTCTGTCTTCTTATGCTTGCACGTAGCGGTAATTCTACTACTTCAACG
AAACAGATATCACCTTCCTCAGAGTCCAAGAATTTATACAAGTGTTCAGTGTGTGGTAAGTCTTTTGGAT
CTTATCAAGCTCTAGGTGGACATAAAGCTAGTCACCGTAAACAGCTCATTAACGGAGACGTCAATGAAAA
CTCCGCCACCACCTCCACTACCACCGCTGTTGCCACGTCAGCTAACGGCCTTGGTGGGAAGATTCACGAG
TGTTCTGTTTGCCACAAGAGTTTCCCAACTGGACAAGCTTTGGGTGGTCACAAAAGGCGTCACTATGAGG
GAAAGGTGACGTCATCGGACGGTGTGGGTTCCACGAGTAGCCAGCGTGGATTTGACTTGAATATTCCTCC
CTTGCCGGAATTTTGGCCGGGAGTTGGCTCCGGGGAGGATGAGGTGGAAAGTCCTCATCCAGCTAAGAAA
TCGCGACAATTTCCATTAAGCAAACTTGAATTATTC
